>Addgene plasmid #178675 | A1-LCD+12D | addgene full sequence | sequence record 356189 | Addgene NGS Result
TAATGTCATGATAATAATGGTTTCTTAGACGTCAGGTGGCACTTTTCGGGGAAATGTGCGCGGAACCCCT
ATTTGTTTATTTTTCTAAATACATTCAAATATGTATCCGCTCATGAGACAATAACCCTGATAAATGCTTC
AATAATATTGAAAAAGGAAGAGTATGAGTATTCAACATTTCCGTGTCGCCCTTATTCCCTTTTTTGCGGC
ATTTTGCCTTCCTGTTTTTGCTCACCCAGAAACGCTGGTGAAAGTAAAAGATGCTGAAGATCAGTTGGGT
GCACGAGTGGGTTACATCGAACTGGATCTCAACAGCGGTAAGATCCTTGAGAGTTTTCGCCCCGAAGAAC
GTTTTCCAATGATGAGCACTTTTAAAGTTCTGCTATGTGGCGCGGTATTATCCCGTGTTGACGCCGGGCA
AGAGCAACTCGGTCGCCGCATACACTATTCTCAGAATGACTTGGTTGAGTACTCACCAGTCACAGAAAAG
CATCTTACGGATGGCATGACAGTAAGAGAATTATGCAGTGCTGCCATAACCATGAGTGATAACACTGCGG
CCAACTTACTTCTGACAACGATCGGAGGACCGAAGGAGCTAACCGCTTTTTTGCACAACATGGGGGATCA
TGTAACTCGCCTTGATCGTTGGGAACCGGAGCTGAATGAAGCCATACCAAACGACGAGCGTGACACCACG
ATGCCTGCAGCAATGGCAACAACGTTGCGCAAACTATTAACTGGCGAACTACTTACTCTAGCTTCCCGGC
AACAATTAATAGACTGGATGGAGGCGGATAAAGTTGCAGGACCACTTCTGCGCTCGGCCCTTCCGGCTGG
CTGGTTTATTGCTGATAAATCTGGAGCCGGTGAGCGTGGGTCTCGCGGTATCATTGCAGCACTGGGGCCA
GATGGTAAGCCCTCCCGTATCGTAGTTATCTACACGACGGGGAGTCAGGCAACTATGGATGAACGAAATA
GACAGATCGCTGAGATAGGTGCCTCACTGATTAAGCATTGGTAACTGTCAGACCAAGTTTACTCATATAT
ACTTTAGATTGATTTAAAACTTCATTTTTAATTTAAAAGGATCTAGGTGAAGATCCTTTTTGATAATCTC
ATGACCAAAATCCCTTAACGTGAGTTTTCGTTCCACTGAGCGTCAGACCCCGTAGAAAAGATCAAAGGAT
CTTCTTGAGATCCTTTTTTTCTGCGCGTAATCTGCTGCTTGCAAACAAAAAAACCACCGCTACCAGCGGT
GGTTTGTTTGCCGGATCAAGAGCTACCAACTCTTTTTCCGAAGGTAACTGGCTTCAGCAGAGCGCAGATA
CCAAATACTGTCCTTCTAGTGTAGCCGTAGTTAGGCCACCACTTCAAGAACTCTGTAGCACCGCCTACAT
ACCTCGCTCTGCTAATCCTGTTACCAGTGGCTGCTGCCAGTGGCGATAAGTCGTGTCTTACCGGGTTGGA
CTCAAGACGATAGTTACCGGATAAGGCGCAGCGGTCGGGCTGAACGGGGGGTTCGTGCACACAGCCCAGC
TTGGAGCGAACGACCTACACCGAACTGAGATACCTACAGCGTGAGCTATGAGAAAGCGCCACGCTTCCCG
AAGGGAGAAAGGCGGACAGGTATCCGGTAAGCGGCAGGGTCGGAACAGGAGAGCGCACGAGGGAGCTTCC
AGGGGGAAACGCCTGGTATCTTTATAGTCCTGTCGGGTTTCGCCACCTCTGACTTGAGCGTCGATTTTTG
TGATGCTCGTCAGGGGGGCGGAGCCTATGGAAAAACGCCAGCAACGCGGCCTTTTTACGGTTCCTGGCCT
TTTGCTGGCCTTTTGCTCACATGTTCTTTCCTGCGTTATCCCCTGATTCTGTGGATAACCGTATTACCGC
CTTTGAGTGAGCTGATACCGCTCGCCGCAGCCGAACGACCGAGCGCAGCGAGTCAGTGAGCGAGGAAGCG
GAAGAGCGCCTGATGCGGTATTTTCTCCTTACGCATCTGTGCGGTATTTCACACCGCAATGGTGCACTCT
CAGTACAATCTGCTCTGATGCCGCATAGTTAAGCCAGTATACACTCCGCTATCGCTACGTGACTGGGTCA
TGGCTGCGCCCCGACACCCGCCAACACCCGCTGACGCGCCCTGACGGGCTTGTCTGCTCCCGGCATCCGC
TTACAGACAAGCTGTGACCGTCTCCGGGAGCTGCATGTGTCAGAGGTTTTCACCGTCATCACCGAAACGC
GCGAGGCAGCTGCGGTAAAGCTCATCAGCGTGGTCGTGAAGCGATTCACAGATGTCTGCCTGTTCATCCG
CGTCCAGCTCGTTGAGTTTCTCCAGAAGCGTTAATGTCTGGCTTCTGATAAAGCGGGCCATGTTAAGGGC
GGTTTTTTCCTGTTTGGTCACTGATGCCTCCGTGTAAGGGGGATTTCTGTTCATGGGGGTAATGATACCG
ATGAAACGAGAGAGGATGCTCACGATACGGGTTACTGATGATGAACATGCCCGGTTACTGGAACGTTGTG
AGGGTAAACAACTGGCGGTATGGATGCGGCGGGACCAGAGAAAAATCACTCAGGGTCAATGCCAGCGCTT
CGTTAATACAGATGTAGGTGTTCCACAGGGTAGCCAGCAGCATCCTGCGATGCAGATCCGGAACATAATG
GTGCAGGGCGCTGACTTCCGCGTTTCCAGACTTTACGAAACACGGAAACCGAAGACCATTCATGTTGTTG
CTCAGGTCGCAGACGTTTTGCAGCAGCAGTCGCTTCACGTTCGCTCGCGTATCGGTGATTCATTCTGCTA
ACCAGTAAGGCAACCCCGCCAGCCTAGCCGGGTCCTCAACGACAGGAGCACGATCATGCGCACCCGTGGC
CAGGACCCAACGCTGCCCGAGATGCGCCGCGTGCGGCTGCTGGAGATGGCGGACGCGATGGATATGTTCT
GCCAAGGGTTGGTTTGCGCATTCACAGTTCTCCGCAAGAATTGATTGGCTCCAATTCTTGGAGTGGTGAA
TCCGTTAGCGAGGTGCCGCCGGCTTCCATTCAGGTCGAGGTGGCCCGGCTCCATGCACCGCGACGCAACG
CGGGGAGGCAGACAAGGTATAGGGCGGCGCCTACAATCCATGCCAACCCGTTCCATGTGCTCGCCGAGGC
GGCATAAATCGCCGTGACGATCAGCGGTCCAATGATCGAAGTTAGGCTGGTAAGAGCCGCGAGCGATCCT
TGAAGCTGTCCCTGATGGTCGTCATCTACCTGCCTGGACAGCATGGCCTGCAACGCGGGCATCCCGATGC
CGCCGGAAGCGAGAAGAATCATAATGGGGAAGGCCATCCAGCCTCGCGTCGCGAACGCCAGCAAGACGTA
GCCCAGCGCGTCGGCCGCCATGCCGGCGATAATGGCCTGCTTCTCGCCGAAACGTTTGGTGGCGGGACCA
GTGACGAAGGCTTGAGCGAGGGCGTGCAAGATTCCGAATACCGCAAGCGACAGGCCGATCATCGTCGCGC
TCCAGCGAAAGCGGTCCTCGCCGAAAATGACCCAGAGCGCTGCCGGCACCTGTCCTACGAGTTGCATGAT
AAAGAAGACAGTCATAAGTGCGGCGACGATAGTCATGCCCCGCGCCCACCGGAAGGAGCTGACTGGGTTG
AAGGCTCTCAAGGGCATCGGTCGATCGACGCTCTCCCTTATGCGACTCCTGCATTAGGAAGCAGCCCAGT
AGTAGGTTGAGGCCGTTGAGCACCGCCGCCGCAAGGAATGGTGCATGCAAGGAGATGGCGCCCAACAGTC
CCCCGGCCACGGGGCCTGCCACCATACCCACGCCGAAACAAGCGCTCATGAGCCCGAAGTGGCGAGCCCG
ATCTTCCCCATCGGTGATGTCGGCGATATAGGCGCCAGCAACCGCACCTGTGGCGCCGGTGATGCCGGCC
ACGATGCGTCCGGCGTAGAGGATCGAGATCTCGATCCCGCGAAATTAATACGACTCACTATAGGGAGACC
ACAACGGTTTCCCTCTAGAAATAATTTTGTTTAACTTTAAGAAGGAGATATACATATGTCGTACTACCAT
CACCATCACCATCACCTCGAATCAACAAGTTTGTACAAAAAAGCAGGCTCCGCGGCCGCCCCCTTCACCG
AAAACCTGTATTTTCAGGGTAGCATGGCAAGCGCAGATAGCAGCCAGCGTGATCGTGATGATAGCGGTAA
TTTTGGTGATGGTCGTGGTGGTGGTTTTGGTGGTAATGATAATTTTGGCCGTGGTGGCAATTTTAGCGAT
CGCGGTGGCTTTGGCGGTAGCCGTGGTGATGGCGGTTATGGCGGTGATGGTGATGGATATAATGGTTTTG
GCAATGATGGTAGCAACTTTGGTGGCGGTGGTAGCTATAACGATTTTGGCAACTATAATAACCAGAGCAG
CAATTTCGATCCGATGAAAGGTGGTAACTTTGGCGATCGTAGCAGCGGTCCGTATGATGGTGGTGGCCAG
TATTTTGCCAAACCGCGTAATCAAGGTGGCTATGGTGGTTCAAGCAGCAGCAGCTCATATGGTAGCGATC
GTCGTTTTTAAAAGGGTGGGCGCGCCGACCCAGCTTTCTTGTACAAAGTGGTTGATTCGAGGCTGCTAAC
AAAGCCCGAAAGGAAGCTGAGTTGGCTGCTGCCACCGCTGAGCAATAACTAGCATAACCCCTTGGGGCCT
CTAAACGGGTCTTGAGGGGTTTTTTGCTGAAAGGAGGAACTATATCCGGATATCCACAGGACGGGTGTGG
TCGCCATGATCGCGTAGTCGATAGTGGCTCCAAGTAGCGAAGCGAGCAGGACTGGGCGGCGGCCAAAGCG
GTCGGACAGTGCTCCGAGAACGGGTGCGCATAGAAATTGCATCAACGCATATAGCGCTAGCAGCACGCCA
TAGTGACTGGCGATGCTGTCGGAATGGACGATATCCCGCAAGAGGCCCGGCAGTACCGGCATAACCAAGC
CTATGCCTACAGCATCCAGGGTGACGGTGCCGAGGATGACGATGAGCGCATTGTTAGATTTCATACACGG
TGCCTGACTGCGTTAGCAATTTAACTGTGATAAACTACCGCATTAAAGCTTATCGATGATAAGCTGTCAA
ACATGAGAATTCTTGAAGACGAAAGGGCCTCGTGATACGCCTATTTTTATAGGT
Features (pLannotate 1.2.2; 18 found; start..end, strand, type, name):
     59..163     +  promoter       AmpR promoter: bla
    164..1024    +  CDS            AmpR: β-lactamase; bla; confers resistance to ampicillin, carbenicillin, and related antibiotics
   1195..1783    +  rep_origin     ori: high-copy-number ColE1/pMB1/pBR322/pUC origin of replication
   1969..2108    -  misc_feature   bom: basis of mobility region from pBR322
   2210..2401    -  CDS            rop: Rop protein, which maintains plasmids at low copy number; rop
   2418..2798    +  CDS            YPB1_ECOLX: Protein predicted: Swiss-Prot protein existence level 4. From Escherichia coli.
   3040..3944    -  CDS            TcR (fragment): tetracycline efflux protein; tet; confers resistance to tetracycline
   3966..3984    +  promoter       T7 promoter: promoter for bacteriophage T7 RNA polymerase
   4016..4038    +  RBS            RBS: efficient ribosome binding site from bacteriophage T7 gene 10 (Olins and Rangwala, 1989)
   4056..4076    +  CDS            8xHis (fragment): 8xHis affinity tag
   4085..4109    +  protein_bind   attB1: mutant version of attB; recombination site for the Gateway® BP reaction BP Clonase™
   4130..4149    +  CDS            TEV site (fragment): tobacco etch virus (TEV) protease recognition and cleavage site
   4154..4558    +  CDS            HNRNPA1 (fragment): ROA1_BOVIN - Also known as HNRPA1. Experimental evidence at protein level: Swiss-Prot protein existence level 1. Involved in the packaging of pre-mRNA into hnRNP particles, transport of poly(A) mRNA from the nucleus to the cytoplasm and may modulate splice site selection. May bind to specific miRNA hairpins. Binds to the IRES and thereby inhibits the translation of the apoptosis protease activating factor APAF1. From Bos taurus (Bovine).
   4578..4602    -  protein_bind   attB2: mutant version of attB; recombination site for the Gateway® BP reaction BP Clonase™
   4612..4661    +  CDS            SET1 (fragment): solubility-enhancement tag derived from T7 phage gene 10B
   4669..4716    +  terminator     T7 terminator: transcription terminator for bacteriophage T7 RNA polymerase
   4742..5034    -  CDS            TcR (fragment): tetracycline efflux protein; tet; confers resistance to tetracycline
   5082..5110    -  promoter       tet promoter: E. coli promoter for tetracycline efflux protein gene
