[The description below was written by a language model from this plasmid's Addgene catalogue record and pLannotate feature annotations shown in this document.]
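Description:
A1-LCD+12D is a bacterial expression plasmid built on the Gateway destination vector pDEST17. It produces a variant of the low-complexity domain (LCD, residues 186–320) of human hnRNP A1 (HNRNPA1) to which twelve aspartate residues have been added. The roughly 5.2 kb backbone is pBR322-derived. It carries a ColE1/pMB1-type origin together with the bom region and the rop gene, which holds copy number down, consistent with the low-copy listing. Selection is by ampicillin through the bla β-lactamase gene under its own promoter. The two tetracycline resistance fragments and the tet promoter flanking the expression cassette are interrupted pBR322 remnants, not a functional marker.

Expression is driven by a T7 promoter with the phage T7 gene 10 ribosome binding site, so it requires a host that supplies T7 RNA polymerase; transcription ends at a T7 terminator. The open reading frame begins with an N-terminal histidine tag, recorded as 6xHis and partially matched by the annotation software as an 8xHis fragment. This is followed by the attB1 site left by Gateway recombination, a TEV protease recognition site (annotated as a fragment) that should allow tag removal after affinity purification, and then the LCD coding sequence. The annotation tool matched the insert to the bovine orthologue, but the catalogue gives the species as human. An attB2 site follows the insert, and the short downstream T7 gene 10-derived match appears to be vector sequence preceding the terminator rather than part of the product.

The construct yields recombinant protein for studying how sequence features, here added negative charge, affect the phase behaviour of disordered prion-like domains.
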