Addgene plasmid #178675: A1-LCD+12D
Purpose: Bacterial expression of N-terminally 6His tagged A1-LCD with twelve Asp residues added (LCD: low-complexity domain, aa 186-320)
Depositing lab: Tanja Mittag. Depositing organization: St. Jude Children's Research Hospital. Publication: Deciphering how naturally occurring sequence features impact the phase behaviours of disordered prion-like domains. Bremer A, Farag M, Borcherds WM, Peran I, Martin EW, Pappu RV, Mittag T. Nat Chem. 2022 Feb;14(2):196-207. doi: 10.1038/s41557-021-00840-w. Epub 2021 Dec 20. PubMed 34931046.
Backbone
  Vector backbone: pDEST17
  Vector type: Bacterial Expression
Growth in bacteria
  Bacterial resistance: Ampicillin, 100 μg/mL
  Growth temperature: 37°C
  Growth strain: DH5alpha
  Copy number: Low Copy
Gene/Insert
  Gene/Insert name: A1-LCD+12D
  Species: H. sapiens (human)
  Mutation: twelve Asp residues added
  Entrez Gene: HNRNPA1 (a.k.a. ALS19, ALS20, HNRPA1, HNRPA1L3, IBMPFD3, MPD3, UP 1, hnRNP A1, hnRNP-A1)
  Tag / fusion protein: 6xHis (N terminal on insert)
  Cloning method: Gateway Cloning
Terms and licenses: Academic/Nonprofit Terms; Industry Terms: Not Available to Industry
How to cite: A1-LCD+12D was a gift from Tanja Mittag (Addgene plasmid # 178675 ; http://n2t.net/addgene:178675 ; RRID:Addgene_178675)
